>Addgene plasmid #221611 | AAV-hSyn-PiGM-Ii (173, 535/81, eGFP) | addgene full sequence | sequence record 461235 | Addgene NGS Result
GCCTCGGCCTCTGCATAAATAAAAAAAATTAGTCAGCCATGGGGCGGAGAATGGGCGGAACTGGGCGGAG
TTAGGGGCGGGATGGGCGGAGKTAGGGGSGGGASTATGGTTGSTGACTAAWTGRGATGCATGCTTTGCAT
ACTTCTGCCTGCTGGGGRGCCTGGGGACTTTCCACACCTGGTTGCTGACTAATTGAGATGCATGCTTTGC
ATACTTCTGCCTGCTGGGGAGCCTGGGGACTTTCCACACCCTAACTGACACACATTCCACAGAATTAATT
CGCGTTAAATTTTTGTTAAATCAGCTCATTTTTTAACCAATAGGCCGAAATCGGCAAAATCCCTTATAAA
TCAAAAGAATAGACCGAGATAGGGT
[37 nt withheld, positions 376-412]
AAAGAACGTGGACTCCAACGTCAAAGG
[49 nt withheld, positions 440-488]
T
[91 nt withheld, positions 490-580]
G
[124 nt withheld, positions 582-705]
CCCATTCGCCATTCAGGCTGCGCAACTGTTGGGAAGGGCGATCGGTGCGGGCCTCTTCGCTATTACGCCA
GCTGGCGAAAGGGGGATGTGCTGCAAGGCGATTAAGTTGGGTAACGCCAGGGTTTTCCCAGTCACGACGT
TGTAAAACGACGGCCAGGTAATACGACTCACTATAGGGCGAGAATTCGGTCTSAVHRVGCAATAMTYMWA
RTCAWTGGCNGCAAGCTTYGWTMAGGATDANGNHSBHTGAGACCAAGCTTCACTTCTATAGTGTCACCTA
AATAGCTCGTGTGAAATTGTTATCCGCTCACAATTCCACACAACATACGAGCCGGAAGCATAAAGTGTAA
AGCCTGGGGTGCCTAATGAGTGAGCTAACTCACATTAATTGCGTTGCGCTCACTGCCCGCTTTCCAGTCG
GGAAACCTGTCGTGCCAGCTGCATTAATGAATCGGCCAACGCGCGGGGAGAGGCGGTTTGCGTATTNGGG
CGCTCTTCCGCTTCCTCGCTCACTGACTCGCTGCGCTCGGTCGTTCGGCTGCGGCGAGCGGTATCAGCTC
ACTCAAAGGCGGTAATACGGTTATCCACAGAATCAGGGGATAACGCAGGAAAGAACATGTGAGCAAAAGG
CCAGCAAAAGGCCAGGAACCGTAAAAAGGCCGCGTTGCTGGCGTTTTTCCATAGGCTCCGCCCCCCTGAC
GAGCATCACAAAAATCGACGCTCAAGTCAGAGGTGGCGAAACCCGACAGGACTATAAAGATACCAGGCGT
TTCCCCCTGGAAGCTCCCTCGTGCGCTCTCCTGTTCCGACCCTGCCGCTTACCGGATACCTGTCCGCCTT
TCTCCCTTCGGGAAGCGTGGCGCTTTCTCATAGCTCACGCTGTAGGTATCTCAGTTCGGTGTAGGTCGTT
CGCTCCAAGCTGGGCTGTGTGCACGAACCCCCCGTTCAGCCCGACCGCTGCGCCTTATCCGGTAACTATC
GTCTTGAGTCCAACCCGGTAAGACACGACTTATCGCCACTGGCAGCAGCCACTGGTAACAGGATTAGCAG
AGCGAGGTATGTAGGCGGTGCTACAGAGTTCTTGAAGTGGTGGCCTAACTACGGCTACACTAGAAGAACA
GTATTTGGTATCTGCGCTCTGCTGAAGCCAGTTACCTTCGGAAAAAGAGTTGGTAGCTCTTGATCCGGCA
AACAAACCACCGCTGGTAGCGGTGGTTTTTTTGTTTGCAAGCAGCAGATTACGCGCAGAAAAAAAGGATC
TCAAGAAGATCCTTTGATCTTTTCTACGGGGTCTGACGCTCAGTGGAACGAAAACTCACGTTAAGGGATT
TTGGTCATGAGATTATCAAAAAGGATCTTCACCTAGATCCTTTTAAATTAAAAATGAAGTTTTAAATCAA
TCTAAAGTATATATGAGTAAACTTGGTCTGACAGTTACCAATGCTTAATCAGTGAGGCACCTATCTCAGC
GATCTGTCTATTTCGTTCATCCATAGTTGCCTGACTCCCCGTCGTGTAGATAACTACGATACGGGAGGGC
TTACCATCTGGCCCCAGTGCTGCAATGATACCGCGAGACCCACGCTCACCGGCTCCAGATTTATCAGCAA
TAAACCAGCCAGCCGGAAGGGCCGAGCGCAGAAGTGGTCCTGCAACTTTATCCGCCTCCATCCAGTCTAT
TAATTGTTGCCGGGAAGCTAGAGTAAGTAGTTCGCCAGTTAATAGTTTGCGCAACGTTGTTGCCATTGCT
ACAGGCATCGTGGTGTCACGCTCGTCGTTTGGTATGGCTTCATTCAGCTCCGGTTCCCAACGATCAAGGC
GAGTTACATGATCCCCCATGTTGTGCAAAAAAGCGGTTAGCTCCTTCGGTCCTCCGATCGTTGTCAGAAG
TAAGTTGGCCGCAGTGTTATCACTCATGGTTATGGCAGCACTGCATAATTCTCTTACTGTCATGCCATCC
GTAAGATGCTTTTCTGTGACTGGTGAGTACTCAACCAAGTCATTCTGAGAATAGTGTATGCGGCGACCGA
GTTGCTCTTGCCCGGCGTCAATACGGGATAATACCGCGCCACATAGCAGAACTTTAAAAGTGCTCATCAT
TGGAAAACGTTCTTCGGGGCGAAAACTCTCAAGGATCTTACCGCTGTTGAGATCCAGTTCGATGTAACCC
ACTCGTGCACCCAACTGATCTTCAGCATCTTTTACTTTCACCAGCGTTTCTGGGTGAGCAAAAACAGGAA
GGCAAAATGCCGCAAAAAAGGGAATAAGGGCGACACGGAAATGTTGAATACTCATACTCTTCCTTTTTCA
ATATTATTGAAGCATTTATCAGGGTTATTGTCTCATGAGCGGATACATATTTGAATGTATTTAGAAAAAT
AAACAAATAGGGGTTCCGCGCACATTTCCCCGAAAAGTGCCACCTAAATTGTAAGCGTTAATATTTTGTT
AAAATTCGCGTTAAATTTTTGTTAAATCAGCTCATTTTTTAACCAATAGGCCGAAATCGGCAAAATCCCT
TATAAATCAAAAGAATAGACCGAGATAGGGT
[37 nt withheld, positions 3257-3293]
AAAGAACGTGGACTCCAACGTCAAAGG
[49 nt withheld, positions 3321-3369]
T
[91 nt withheld, positions 3371-3461]
G
[124 nt withheld, positions 3463-3586]
CCCATTCGCCATTCAGGCTGCGCAACTGTTGGGAAGGGCGATCGGTGCGGGCCTCTTCGCTATTACGCCA
GCTGCGCGCTCGCTCGCTCACTGAGGCCGCCCGGGCAAAGCCCGGGCGTCGGGCGACCTTTGGTCGCCCG
GCCTCAGTGAGCGAGCGAGCGCGCAGAGAGGGAGTGGCCAACTCCATCACTAGGGGTTCCTTGTAGTTAA
TGATTAACCCGCCATGCTACTTATCTACGTAGCCATGCTCTAGGAAGATCTCTGCAGAGGGCCCTGCGTA
TGAGTGCAAGTGGGTTTTAGGACCAGGATGAGGCGGGGNTGGGGGTGCCTACCTGACGACCGACCCCGAC
CCACTGGACAAGCACCCAACCCCCATTCCCCAAATTGCGCATCCCCTATCAGAGAGGGGGAGGGGAAACA
GGATGCGGCGAGGCGCGTGCGCACTGCCAGCTTCAGCACCGCGGACAGTGCCTTCGCCCCCGCCTGGCGG
CGCGCGCCACCGCCGCCTCAGCACTGAAGGCGCGCTGACGTCACTCGCCGGTCCCCCGCAAACTCCCCTT
CCCGGCCACCTTGGTCGCGTCCGCGCCGCCGCCGGCCCAGCCGGACCGCACCACGCGAGGCGCGAGATAG
GGGGGCACGGGCGCGACCATCTGCGCTGCGGCGCCGGCGACTCAGCGCTGCCTCAGTCTGCGGTGGGCAG
CGGAGGAGTCGTGTCGTGCCTGAGAGCGCAGTCGAATTCAAGCTTATGTTCACCCGCGCCGTGAGCCGAC
TGAGCAGGAAGCGGCCGCCGTCTGATATCCACGACGGCGATGGGAGCTCAAGCAGCGGCCACCAGAGCCT
CAAGAGCACAGCCAAGTGGGCGTCCTCCCTGGAGAATCTTCTGGAAGATCCAGAGGGCGTGAAGAGATTC
AGGGAATTTCTGAAAAAGGAATTCAGTGAGGAAAACGTCTTGTTTTGGCTAGCGTGTGAAGATTTCAAGA
AAACGGAGGACAAGAAGCAGATGCAGGAAAAGGCCAAGAAGATCTACATGACCTTCCTGTCCAATAAGGC
CTCTTCACAAGTCAATGTGGAGGGGCAGTCTCGGCTCACTGAAAAGATTCTGGAAGAACCACACCCTCTG
ATGTTCCAAAAGCTCCAGGACCAGATCTTCAATCTCATGAAGTATGACAGCTACAGCCGCTTCTTGAAGT
CTGACTTGTTTCTGAAGCACCGGCGGACTGAGGAAGAGGAAGAGGATCCTCCGGACGCTCAAACTGCAGC
TACCGGTGGCGGCAGCATGAAGATGGACAAGAAGACAATTGTCTGGTTTCGCAGGGACCTGAGAATCGAA
GATAACCCCGCATTGGCAGCAGCAGCCCATGAGGGTTCTGTGTTCCCTGTCTTCATTTGGTGTCCAGAGG
AGGAGGGACAGTTCTACCCTGGCCGGGCCAGCAGATGGTGGATGAAGCAGTCCTTGGCTCACCTGTCACA
GAGTCTCAAGGCACTGGGCTCCGATCTGACGTTGATTAAGACCCACAACACGATTAGCGCAATTCTGGAC
TGCATCCGGGTGACCGGCGCAACAAAAGTGGTTTTCAACCACCTCTACGACCCAGTTAGCCTTGTGCGGG
ACCATACCGTCAAGGAGAAATTGGTGGAGCGGGGCATCAGTGTGCAGTCTTACAATGGCGACCTGTTGTA
TGAACCATGGGAAATTTATTGTGAGAAAGGCAAGCCTTTCACTAGCTTCAATTCTTACTGGAAAAAATGT
CTGGACATGAGTATCGAAAGCGTGATGCTTCCCCCCCCCTGGCGGCTGATGCCAATTACTGCCGCCGCTG
AGGCAATCTGGGCATGTAGCATCGAAGAGTTGGGTCTGGAGAATGAGGCTGAGAAGCCAAGTAACGCCCT
GCTGACTCGCGCATGGTCCCCAGGATGGTCAAACGCAGACAAACTTCTGAACGAGTTCATTGAAAAGCAG
CTGATTGACTACGCTAAGAACTCCAAAAAAGTCGTTGGAAACTCAACAAGCCTCTTGAGCCCTTACCTGC
ACTTTGGCGAGATCTCTGTTCGGCACGTGTTCCAGTGCGCCCGGATGAAGCAGATAATCTGGGCAAGAGA
CAAAAACAGTGAGGGAGAGGAGTCTGCCGATTTGTTCCTGAGAGGCATCGGACTCCGGGAGTACAGCCGC
TACATTTGTTTTAACTTCCCTTTCACCCACGAACAGAGCCTCTTGTCTCACCTGCGCTTCTTCCCATGGG
ACGCAGATGTTGATAAATTCAAGGCTTGGCGACAGGGGCGCACCGGGTATCCACTTGTCGACGCTGGCAT
GAGGGAGCTGTGGGCCACGGGGTGGATGCATAATAGGATCAGAGTGATTGTGTCTTCTTTCGCCGTCAAG
TTCTTGTTGCTCCCATGGAAATGGGGCATGAAGTACTTCTGGGACACGCTGCTGGACGCTGACCTTGAGT
GCGACATTCTTGGGTGGCAGTACATTTCCGGATCTATTCCTGATGGGCACGAACTCGATAGGCTCGACAA
CCCCGCTTTGCAGGGGGCTAAATACGACCCAGAAGGGGAATACATCCGCCAGTGGCTCCCCGAGCTGGCA
AGGCTGCCTACCGAGTGGATTCATCATCCCTGGGACGCACCGTTGACTGTTTTGAAGGCAAGCGGCGTAG
AGTTGGGTACCAATTACGCAAAGCCTATCGTCGATATTGACACCGCAAGGGAGCTGCTGGCAAAGGCTAT
CTCTAGGACACGGGAGGCCCAAATTATGATCGGCGCCGCCCCTGATGAGATTGTAGCAGATAGCTTCGAG
GCCTTAGGGGCTAATACCATTAAAGAACCTGGTCTTTGCCCATCTGTGTCTTCTAATGACCAACAAGTAC
CTTCGGCTGTCGATCTTAAGTTGGCTGGACTTGATATTGCTAGCGGAGGTGGATCTGGTGGCGGTGAGGG
CAGAGGAAGTCTTCTAACATGCGGTGACGTGGAGGAGAATCCCGGCCCTCGTACGGGCGGCAGTGGTGGC
GGCAGCATGAATGGCGCCATCGGTGGCGACCTTCTCCTGAACTTTCCAGACATGAGCGTTCTTGAGCGAC
AGAGGGCTCATCTCAAATACCTGAACCCGACGTTCGATAGTCCCTTGGCTGGATTCTTTGCTGATTCTTC
TATGATTACCGGCGGCGAAATGGATTCTTATCTGAGTACTGCTGGTTTGAACCTGCCTATGATGTACGGA
GAGACCACAGTGGAGGGAGATAGCAGACTGTCCATCTCCGGAGGAGGCGCGGGAATCGATATGGTGAGCA
AGGGCGAGGAGCTGTTCACCGGGGTGGTGCCCATCCTGGTCGAGCTGGACGGCGACGTAAACGGCCACAA
GTTCAGCGTGTCCGGCGAGGGCGAGGGCGATGCCACCTACGGCAAGCTGACCCTGAAGTTCATCTGCACC
ACCGGCAAGCTGCCCGTGCCCTGGCCCACCCTCGTGACCACCCTGACCTACGGCGTGCAGTGCTTCAGCC
GCTACCCCGACCACATGAAGCAGCACGACTTCTTCAAGTCCGCCATGCCCGAAGGCTACGTCCAGGAGCG
CACCATCTTCTTCAAGGACGACGGCAACTACAAGACCCGCGCCGAGGTGAAGTTCGAGGGCGACACCCTG
GTGAACCGCATCGAGCTGAAGGGCATCGACTTCAAGGAGGACGGCAACATCCTGGGGCACAAGCTGGAGT
ACAACTACAACAGCCACAACGTCTATATCATGGCCGACAAGCAGAAGAACGGCATCAAGGTGAACTTCAA
GATCCGCCACAACATCGAGGACGGCAGCGTGCAGCTCGCCGACCACTACCAGCAGAACACCCCCATCGGC
GACGGCCCCGTGCTGCTGCCCGACAACCACTACCTGAGCACCCAGTCCGCCCTGAGCAAAGACCCCAACG
AGAAGCGCGATCACATGGTCCTGCTGGAGTTCGTGACCGCCGCCGGGATCACTCTCGGCATGGACGAGCT
GTATAAGGGTAAAAAGAAGAAAAAGAAGTCAAAGACAAAGTGTGTAATTATGTAAGAATTCTGCAGATAT
CCATCACACTGGCGGCCGCTCGAGCATGCATCTAGAATAATCAACCTCTGGATTACAAAATTTGTGAAAG
ATTGACTGGTATTCTTAACTATGTTGCTCCTTTTACGCTATGTGGATACGCTGCTTTAATGCCTTTGTAT
CATGCTATTGCTTCCCGTATGGCTTTCATTTTCTCCTCCTTGTATAAATCCTGGTTAGTTCTTGCCACGG
CGGAACTCATCGCCGCCTGCCTTGCCCGCTGCTGGACAGGGGCTCGGCTGTTGGGCACTGACAATTCCGT
GGTGTTTATTTGTGAAATTTGTGATGCTATTGCTTTATTTGTAACCATCACTAGTTAGGCTTTATTTGTG
AAATTTGTGATGCTATTGCTTTATTTGTAACCATTATAAGCTGCAATAAACAAGTTAACAACAACAATTG
CATTCATTTTATGTTTCAGGTTCAGGGGGAGATGTGGGAGGTTTTTTAAAATCGATAAGGATCTTCCTAG
AGCATGGCTACGTAGATAAGTAGCATGGCGGGTTAATCATTAACTACAAGGAACCCCTAGTGATGGAGTT
GGCCACTCCCTCTCTGCGCGCTCGCTCGCTCACTGAGGCCGGGCGACCAAAGGTCGCCCGACGCCCGGGC
TTTGCCCGGGCGGCCTCAGTGAGCGAGCGAGCGCGCAGCTGCATTAATGAATCGGCCAACGCGCGGGGAG
AGGCGGTTTGCGTATTGGGCGCTC
Features (pLannotate 1.2.2; 27 found; start..end, strand, type, name):
      1..263     -  promoter       SV40 promoter (fragment): SV40 enhancer and early promoter
    277..705     -  rep_origin     f1 ori (sequence partly withheld): f1 bacteriophage origin of replication; arrow indicates direction of (+) strand synthesis
    710..862     -  CDS            lacZα (fragment): LacZα fragment of β-galactosidase; lacZ fragment
    864..882     +  promoter       T7 promoter: promoter for bacteriophage T7 RNA polymerase
    970..988     -  promoter       SP6 promoter: promoter for bacteriophage SP6 RNA polymerase
   1002..1018    -  protein_bind   lac operator: The lac repressor binds to the lac operator to inhibit transcription in E. coli. This inhibition can be relieved by adding lactose or isopropyl-β-D-thiogalactopyranoside (IPTG). lac repressor encoded by lacI
   1026..1056    -  promoter       lac promoter: promoter for the E. coli lac operon
   1071..1092    -  protein_bind   CAP binding site: CAP binding activates transcription in the presence of cAMP. E. coli catabolite activator protein
   1105..1191    -  CDS            lacI (fragment): lac repressor; lacI; The lac repressor binds to the lac operator to inhibit transcription in E. coli. This inhibition can be relieved by adding lactose or isopropyl-β-D-thiogalactopyranoside (IPTG).
   1381..1969    -  rep_origin     ori: high-copy-number ColE1/pMB1/pBR322/pUC origin of replication
   2140..3000    -  CDS            AmpR: β-lactamase; bla; confers resistance to ampicillin, carbenicillin, and related antibiotics
   3001..3105    -  promoter       AmpR promoter: bla
   3158..3586    -  rep_origin     f1 ori (sequence partly withheld): f1 bacteriophage origin of replication; arrow indicates direction of (+) strand synthesis
   3591..3660    -  CDS            lacZα (fragment): LacZα fragment of β-galactosidase; lacZ fragment
   3655..3787    -  repeat_region  AAV2 ITR (fragment): inverted terminal repeat of adeno-associated virus serotype 2 inverted
   3869..4317    +  promoter       hSyn promoter: human synapsin I promoter; confers neuron-specific expression (Kügler et al., 2003)
   4332..4847    +  CDS            Rgs10: RGS10_RAT - Experimental evidence at protein level: Swiss-Prot protein existence level 1. Regulates G protein-coupled receptor signaling cascades, including signaling downstream of the muscarinic acetylcholine receptor CHRM2. Inhibits signal transduction by increasing the GTPase activity of G protein alpha subunits, thereby driving them into their inactive GDP-bound form. Modulates the activity of potassium channels that are activated in response to CHRM2 signaling. Activity on GNAZ is inhibited by palmitoylation of the G-protein. From Rattus norvegicus (Rat).
   4863..6467    +  CDS            CRY2 (fragment): CRY2_ARATH - Also known as PHH1 From Arabidopsis thaliana (Mouse-ear cress).
   6603..6845    +  CDS            BHLH63 (fragment): BH063_ARATH - Also known as CIB1, EN84. Experimental evidence at protein level: Swiss-Prot protein existence level 1. Transcription factor that binds DNA to G box 5'-CACGTG-3' and, to a lower extent, to E-box 5'-CANNTG-3' in vitro. Binds to chromatin DNA of the FT gene and promotes its expression, and thus triggers flowering in response to blue light. From Arabidopsis thaliana (Mouse-ear cress).
   6867..7583    +  CDS            EGFP: EGFP is a basic (constitutively fluorescent) green fluorescent protein published in 1996, derived from Aequorea victoria. It is reported to be a rapidly-maturing weak dimer with moderate acid sensitivity.
   7584..7631    +  CDS            K-Ras (fragment): human small GTPase proto-oncoprotein
   7685..7842    +  misc_feature   WPRE (fragment): woodchuck hepatitis virus posttranscriptional regulatory element
   7848..7932    +  misc_feature   WPRE (fragment): woodchuck hepatitis virus posttranscriptional regulatory element
   7931..7974    -  polyA_signal   SV40 poly(A) signal (fragment): SV40 polyadenylation signal
   7985..8052    -  polyA_signal   SV40 poly(A) signal (fragment): SV40 polyadenylation signal
   8185..8318    +  repeat_region  AAV2 ITR: inverted terminal repeat of adeno-associated virus serotype 2 inverted
   8312..8368    -  CDS            lacI (fragment): lac repressor; lacI; The lac repressor binds to the lac operator to inhibit transcription in E. coli. This inhibition can be relieved by adding lactose or isopropyl-β-D-thiogalactopyranoside (IPTG).
