[The description below was written by a language model from this plasmid's Addgene catalogue record and pLannotate feature annotations shown in this document.]
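Description:
AAV-hSyn-PiGM-Ii (173, 535/81, eGFP) is an adeno-associated virus transfer plasmid for neuronal expression of PiGM-Ii, a synthetic system that the record builds from an RGS10 domain and the CRY2/CIB1 dimerization pair. It is propagated in E. coli through a high-copy ColE1/pUC-type origin with ampicillin selection (AmpR with its bla promoter). The backbone also carries cloning-vector remnants, including two f1 origins, lacZα and lacI fragments, T7 and SP6 promoters and a partial SV40 promoter. These all lie outside the viral genome. The sequenced record is 8,370 nt, somewhat larger than the sum of the listed backbone and insert sizes.

Two AAV2 inverted terminal repeats flank the expression cassette and define the segment that is replicated and packaged into AAV particles. Within them, the human synapsin I promoter confers neuron-specific expression. It drives an open reading frame series that begins with rat Rgs10 truncated after residue 173, followed closely by a fragment of Arabidopsis CRY2 (the 535-residue version). After an unannotated gap, whose linking element the record does not identify, come an 81-residue CIB1 (BHLH63) fragment, EGFP and a short K-Ras fragment. The K-Ras fragment presumably supplies the membrane targeting for the "membrane EGFP" expression marker noted by the depositor. Partial WPRE segments and SV40 polyadenylation signal fragments follow.

RGS10 accelerates GTP hydrolysis by G protein alpha subunits and so dampens GPCR signalling. CRY2 binds CIB1 under blue light, so the design implies light-driven recruitment of the RGS10 domain to membrane-anchored CIB1. According to the depositor, the shortened CRY2 and CIB1 variants were chosen to reduce background binding.
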