Addgene plasmid #221611: AAV-hSyn-PiGM-Ii (173, 535/81, eGFP)
Purpose: AAV encoding the 173 amino acid version PiGM-Ii with minimal RGS10 domain, CRY2 (535 amino acid version), CIB1 (81 amino acid version).
Depositing lab: John Lin. Depositing organization: University of Tasmania.
Backbone
  Vector backbone: AAV
  Backbone size w/o insert (bp): 4176
  Vector type: AAV
Growth in bacteria
  Bacterial resistance: Ampicillin, 100 μg/mL
  Growth temperature: 37°C
  Growth strain: NEB Stable
  Copy number: Unknown
Gene/Insert
  Gene/Insert name: PiGM-Ii (173, eGFP)
  Species: Synthetic
  Insert size (bp): 3312
  Mutation: RGS10(truncation after amino acid 173)
  Promoter: Human Synapsin
  Cloning method: Restriction Enzyme; 5′ cloning site HindIII (not destroyed); 3′ cloning site XbaI (not destroyed)
Terms and licenses: Academic/Nonprofit Terms; Industry Terms: Not Available to Industry
Depositor comments: PiGM-Ii system with EGFP as expression marker. Minimal RGS10 domain truncated at amino acid 173. Use CRY2 (535) and CIB1 (81) as dimerization partner to reduce background binding. Membrane EGFP as expression marker in AAV vector with hSyn promoter.
How to cite: AAV-hSyn-PiGM-Ii (173, 535/81, eGFP) was a gift from John Lin (Addgene plasmid # 221611 ; http://n2t.net/addgene:221611 ; RRID:Addgene_221611)
